Addgene plasmid #82937: pDONR223_BMP4_WT_V5
Purpose: Gateway Donor vector containing BMP4 , used as an over expression control for gene expression analysis. Part of the Target Accelerator Plasmid Collection.
Depositing lab: Jesse Boehm & Matthew Meyerson & David Root. Depositing organization: Broad Institute. Publication: High-throughput Phenotyping of Lung Cancer Somatic Mutations. Berger AH, Brooks AN, Wu X, Shrestha Y, Chouinard C, Piccioni F, Bagul M, Kamburov A, Imielinski M, Hogstrom L, Zhu C, Yang X, Pantel S, Sakai R, Watson J, Kaplan N, Campbell JD, Singh S, Root DE, Narayan R, Natoli T, Lahr DL, Tirosh I, Tamayo P, Getz G, Wong B, Doench J, Subramanian A, Golub TR, Meyerson M, Boehm JS. Cancer Cell. 2016 Aug 8;30(2):214-28. doi: 10.1016/j.ccell.2016.06.022. Epub 2016 Jul 28. PubMed 27478040.
Backbone
  Vector backbone: pDONR223
  Backbone manufacturer: Invitrogen
  Vector type: Gateway Entry vector
Growth in bacteria
  Bacterial resistance: Spectinomycin, 50 μg/mL
  Growth temperature: 37°C
  Growth strain: DH5alpha
  Copy number: High Copy
Gene/Insert
  Gene/Insert name: BMP4 (alt name: NM_001202)
  Species: H. sapiens (human)
  Mutation: V152A
  Entrez Gene: BMP4 (a.k.a. BMP2B, BMP2B1, MCOPS6, OFC11, ZYME)
  Promoter: None
  Cloning method: Gateway Cloning
  Sequencing primers: 5′ M13pUC-fwd; 3′ M13-Rev
Terms and licenses: Academic/Nonprofit Terms; Industry Terms: Not Available to Industry
Depositor comments: Open state: NO stop codon immediately follows insert
How to cite: pDONR223_BMP4_WT_V5 was a gift from Jesse Boehm & Matthew Meyerson & David Root (Addgene plasmid # 82937 ; http://n2t.net/addgene:82937 ; RRID:Addgene_82937)
