[The description below was written by a language model from this plasmid's Addgene catalogue record and pLannotate feature annotations shown in this document.]
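Description:
pDONR223_BMP4_WT_V5 is a Gateway entry clone built in the Invitrogen pDONR223 backbone, carrying the human BMP4 open reading frame (NM_001202). It is a small bacterial plasmid of about 4 kb, maintained at high copy in E. coli through a ColE1/pUC-type origin and selected with spectinomycin via the aadA (SmR) aminoglycoside adenylyltransferase gene. The annotation also picks up short remnants typical of this backbone: fragments of lacI, lacZα and a gentamicin resistance gene, a partial class 1 integron Pc promoter upstream of the resistance marker, and rrnB T1 and T2 terminators that insulate the cloning site from read-through transcription.

The BMP4 coding sequence, encoding a TGF-beta superfamily growth factor that signals through BMP type I and II receptors, is flanked by two attL recombination sites (annotated as attL3 and attL2), so it can be moved by an LR Clonase reaction into any compatible destination vector. The entry clone has no promoter driving the insert. A T7 promoter lies just outside the downstream attL site in reverse orientation, and M13 primer sites are used for sequencing. The ORF is in the "open" configuration, with no stop codon immediately after the insert, which allows in-frame C-terminal fusions supplied by the destination vector. The "V5" in the name presumably refers to such a tag, but no V5 sequence is annotated in this plasmid. Although named WT, the record lists a V152A change relative to the reference.

It belongs to the Target Accelerator Plasmid Collection and is described as an overexpression control for gene expression analysis, in the context of high-throughput phenotyping of lung cancer somatic mutations.
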