Features (pLannotate 1.2.2; 12 found; start..end, strand, type, name):
    353..445     +  CDS            lacI (fragment): lac repressor; lacI; The lac repressor binds to the lac operator to inhibit transcription in E. coli. This inhibition can be relieved by adding lactose or isopropyl-β-D-thiogalactopyranoside (IPTG).
    500..527     -  terminator     rrnB T2 terminator: transcription terminator T2 from the E. coli rrnB gene
    659..702     +  terminator     rrnB T1 terminator: Escherichia coli rrnB; transcription terminator T1 from the E. coli rrnB gene
    749..785     -  CDS            lacZα (fragment): LacZα fragment of β-galactosidase; lacZ fragment
    802..897     +  protein_bind   attL3: mutant version of attL; recombination site for the Gateway® LR reaction LR Clonase™
    900..2123    +  CDS            BMP4: BMP4_HUMAN - Also known as BMP2B, DVR4. Experimental evidence at protein level: Swiss-Prot protein existence level 1. Growth factor of the TGF-beta superfamily that plays essential roles in many developmental processes, including neurogenesis, vascular development, angiogenesis and osteogenesis (PubMed:31363885). Acts in concert with PTHLH/PTHRP to stimulate ductal outgrowth during embryonic mammary development and to inhibit hair follicle induction (By similarity). Initiates the canonical BMP signaling cascade by associating with type I receptor BMPR1A and type II receptor BMPR2 (PubMed:25868
   2126..2224    -  protein_bind   attL2: mutant version of attL; recombination site for the Gateway® LR reaction LR Clonase™
   2242..2260    -  promoter       T7 promoter: promoter for bacteriophage T7 RNA polymerase
   2450..2473    +  promoter       Pc promoter (fragment): intI1 (promoter lies within the coding sequence); class 1 integron promoter
   2649..2705    +  CDS            GmR (fragment): gentamycin acetyltransferase; aacC1; confers resistance to gentamycin
   2712..3503    +  CDS            SmR: aminoglycoside adenylyltransferase (Murphy, 1985); aadA; confers resistance to spectinomycin and streptomycin
   3596..170     +  rep_origin     ori (across the origin): high-copy-number ColE1/pMB1/pBR322/pUC origin of replication
>Addgene plasmid #82937 | pDONR223_BMP4_WT_V5 | addgene full sequence | sequence record 162400 | Addgene NGS result
GGAGAAAGGCGGACAGGTATCCGGTAAGCGGCAGGGTCGGAACAGGAGAGCGCACGAGGGAGCTTCCAGG
GGGAAACGCCTGGTATCTTTATAGTCCTGTCGGGTTTCGCCACCTCTGACTTGAGCGTCGATTTTTGTGA
TGCTCGTCAGGGGGGCGGAGCCTATGGAAAAACGCCAGCAACGCGGCCTTTTTACGGTTCCTGGCCTTTT
GCTGGCCTTTTGCTCACATGTTCTTTCCTGCGTTATCCCCTGATTCTGTGGATAACCGTATTACCGCCTT
TGAGTGAGCTGATACCGCTCGCCGCAGCCGAACGACCGAGCGCAGCGAGTCAGTGAGCGAGGAAGCGGAA
GAGCGCCCAATACGCAAACCGCCTCTCCCCGCGCGTTGGCCGATTCATTAATGCAGCTGGCACGACAGGT
TTCCCGACTGGAAAGCGGGCAGTGAGCGCAACGCAATTAATACGCGTACCGCTAGCCAGGAAGAGTTTGT
AGAAACGCAAAAAGGCCATCCGTCAGGATGGCCTTCTGCTTAGTTTGATGCCTGGCAGTTTATGGCGGGC
GTCCTGCCCGCCACCCTCCGGGCCGTTGCTTCACAACGTTCAAATCCGCTCCCGGCGGATTTGTCCTACT
CAGGAGAGCGTTCACCGACAAACAACAGATAAAACGAAAGGCCCAGTCTTCCGACTGAGCCTTTCGTTTT
ATTTGATGCCTGGCAGTTCCCTACTCTCGCGTTAACGCTAGCATGGATGTTTTCCCAGTCACGACGTTGT
AAAACGACGGCCAGTCTTAAGCTCGGGCCCCAAATAATGATTTTATTTTGACTGATAGTGACCTGTTCGT
TGCAACAAATTGATGAGCAATGCTTTTTTATAATGCCAACTTTGTACAAAAAAGTTGGCATGATTCCTGG
TAACCGAATGCTGATGGTCGTTTTATTATGCCAAGTCCTGCTAGGAGGCGCGAGCCATGCTAGTTTGATA
CCTGAGACGGGGAAGAAAAAAGTCGCCGAGATTCAGGGCCACGCGGGAGGACGCCGCTCAGGGCAGAGCC
ATGAGCTCCTGCGGGACTTCGAGGCGACACTTCTGCAGATGTTTGGGCTGCGCCGCCGCCCGCAGCCTAG
CAAGAGTGCCGTCATTCCGGACTACATGCGGGATCTTTACCGGCTTCAGTCTGGGGAGGAGGAGGAAGAG
CAGATCCACAGCACTGGTCTTGAGTATCCTGAGCGCCCGGCCAGCCGGGCCAACACCGTGAGGAGCTTCC
ACCACGAAGAACATCTGGAGAACATCCCAGGGACCAGTGAAAACTCTGCTTTTCGTTTCCTCTTTAACCT
CAGCAGCATCCCTGAGAACGAGGCGATCTCCTCTGCAGAGCTTCGGCTCTTCCGGGAGCAGGTGGACCAG
GGCCCTGATTGGGAAAGGGGCTTCCACCGTATAAACATTTATGAGGTTATGAAGCCCCCAGCAGAAGTGG
TGCCTGGGCACCTCATCACACGACTACTGGACACGAGACTGGTCCACCACAATGTGACACGGTGGGAAAC
TTTTGATGTGAGCCCTGCGGTCCTTCGCTGGACCCGGGAGAAGCAGCCAAACTATGGGCTAGCCATTGAG
GTGACTCACCTCCATCAGACTCGGACCCACCAGGGCCAGCATGTCAGGATTAGCCGATCGTTACCTCAAG
GGAGTGGGAATTGGGCCCAGCTCCGGCCCCTCCTGGTCACCTTTGGCCATGATGGCCGGGGCCATGCCTT
GACCCGACGCCGGAGGGCCAAGCGTAGCCCTAAGCATCACTCACAGCGGGCCAGGAAGAAGAATAAGAAC
TGCCGGCGCCACTCGCTCTATGTGGACTTCAGCGATGTGGGCTGGAATGACTGGATTGTGGCCCCACCAG
GCTACCAGGCCTTCTACTGCCATGGGGACTGCCCCTTTCCACTGGCTGACCACCTCAACTCAACCAACCA
TGCCATTGTGCAGACCCTGGTCAATTCTGTCAATTCCAGTATCCCCAAAGCCTGTTGTGTGCCCACTGAA
CTGAGTGCCATCTCCATGCTGTACCTGGATGAGTATGATAAGGTGGTACTGAAAAATTATCAGGAGATGG
TAGTAGAGGGATGTGGGTGCCGCTGCCCAACTTTCTTGTACAAAGTTGGCATTATAAGAAAGCATTGCTT
ATCAATTTGTTGCAACGAACAGGTCACTATCAGTCAAAATAAAATCATTATTTGCCATCCAGCTGATATC
CCCTATAGTGAGTCGTATTACATGGTCATAGCTGTTTCCTGGCAGCTCTGGCCCGTGTCTCAAAATCTCT
GATGTTACATTGCACAAGATAAAAATATATCATCATGCCTCCTCTAGACCAGCCAGGACAGAAATGCCTC
GACTTCGCTGCTACCCAAGGTTGCCGGGTGACGCACACCGTGGAAACGGATGAAGGCACGAACCCAGTGG
ACATAAGCCTGTTCGGTTCGTAAGCTGTAATGCAAGTAGCGTATGCGCTCACGCAACTGGTCCAGAACCT
TGACCGAACGCAGCGGTGGTAACGGCGCAGTGGCGGTTTTCATGGCTTGTTATGACTGTTTTTTTGGGGT
ACAGTCTATGCCTCGGGCATCCAAGCAGCAAGCGCGTTACGCCGTGGGTCGATGTTTGATGTTATGGAGC
AGCAACGATGTTACGCAGCAGGGCAGTCGCCCTAAAACAAAGTTAAACATTATGAGGGAAGCGGTGATCG
CCGAAGTATCGACTCAACTATCAGAGGTAGTTGGCGTCATCGAGCGCCATCTCGAACCGACGTTGCTGGC
CGTACATTTGTACGGCTCCGCAGTGGATGGCGGCCTGAAGCCACACAGTGATATTGATTTGCTGGTTACG
GTGACCGTAAGGCTTGATGAAACAACGCGGCGAGCTTTGATCAACGACCTTTTGGAAACTTCGGCTTCCC
CTGGAGAGAGCGAGATTCTCCGCGCTGTAGAAGTCACCATTGTTGTGCACGACGACATCATTCCGTGGCG
TTATCCAGCTAAGCGCGAACTGCAATTTGGAGAATGGCAGCGCAATGACATTCTTGCAGGTATCTTCGAG
CCAGCCACGATCGACATTGATCTGGCTATCTTGCTGACAAAAGCAAGAGAACATAGCGTTGCCTTGGTAG
GTCCAGCGGCGGAGGAACTCTTTGATCCGGTTCCTGAACAGGATCTATTTGAGGCGCTAAATGAAACCTT
AACGCTATGGAACTCGCCGCCCGACTGGGCTGGCGATGAGCGAAATGTAGTGCTTACGTTGTCCCGCATT
TGGTACAGCGCAGTAACCGGCAAAATCGCGCCGAAGGATGTCGCTGCCGACTGGGCAATGGAGCGCCTGC
CGGCCCAGTATCAGCCCGTCATACTTGAAGCTAGACAGGCTTATCTTGGACAAGAAGAAGATCGCTTGGC
CTCGCGCGCAGATCAGTTGGAAGAATTTGTCCACTACGTGAAAGGCGAGATCACCAAGGTAGTCGGCAAA
TAACCCTCGAGCCACCCATGACCAAAATCCCTTAACGTGAGTTACGCGTCGTTCCACTGAGCGTCAGACC
CCGTAGAAAAGATCAAAGGATCTTCTTGAGATCCTTTTTTTCTGCGCGTAATCTGCTGCTTGCAAACAAA
AAAACCACCGCTACCAGCGGTGGTTTGTTTGCCGGATCAAGAGCTACCAACTCTTTTTCCGAAGGTAACT
GGCTTCAGCAGAGCGCAGATACCAAATACTGTTCTTCTAGTGTAGCCGTAGTTAGGCCACCACTTCAAGA
ACTCTGTAGCACCGCCTACATACCTCGCTCTGCTAATCCTGTTACCAGTGGCTGCTGCCAGTGGCGATAA
GTCGTGTCTTACCGGGTTGGACTCAAGACGATAGTTACCGGATAAGGCGCAGCGGTCGGGCTGAACGGGG
GGTTCGTGCACACAGCCCAGCTTGGAGCGAACGACCTACACCGAACTGAGATACCTACAGCGTGAGCTAT
GAGAAAGCGCCACGCTTCCCGAAG
