>Addgene plasmid #82937 | pDONR223_BMP4_WT_V5 | depositor partial sequence | sequence record 157663 | Insert sequence
ATGATTCCTGGTAACCGAATGCTGATGGTCGTTTTATTATGCCAAGTCCTGCTAGGAGGCGCGAGCCATG
CTAGTTTGATACCTGAGACGGGGAAGAAAAAAGTCGCCGAGATTCAGGGCCACGCGGGAGGACGCCGCTC
AGGGCAGAGCCATGAGCTCCTGCGGGACTTCGAGGCGACACTTCTGCAGATGTTTGGGCTGCGCCGCCGC
CCGCAGCCTAGCAAGAGTGCCGTCATTCCGGACTACATGCGGGATCTTTACCGGCTTCAGTCTGGGGAGG
AGGAGGAAGAGCAGATCCACAGCACTGGTCTTGAGTATCCTGAGCGCCCGGCCAGCCGGGCCAACACCGT
GAGGAGCTTCCACCACGAAGAACATCTGGAGAACATCCCAGGGACCAGTGAAAACTCTGCTTTTCGTTTC
CTCTTTAACCTCAGCAGCATCCCTGAGAACGAGGCGATCTCCTCTGCAGAGCTTCGGCTCTTCCGGGAGC
AGGTGGACCAGGGCCCTGATTGGGAAAGGGGCTTCCACCGTATAAACATTTATGAGGTTATGAAGCCCCC
AGCAGAAGTGGTGCCTGGGCACCTCATCACACGACTACTGGACACGAGACTGGTCCACCACAATGTGACA
CGGTGGGAAACTTTTGATGTGAGCCCTGCGGTCCTTCGCTGGACCCGGGAGAAGCAGCCAAACTATGGGC
TAGCCATTGAGGTGACTCACCTCCATCAGACTCGGACCCACCAGGGCCAGCATGTCAGGATTAGCCGATC
GTTACCTCAAGGGAGTGGGAATTGGGCCCAGCTCCGGCCCCTCCTGGTCACCTTTGGCCATGATGGCCGG
GGCCATGCCTTGACCCGACGCCGGAGGGCCAAGCGTAGCCCTAAGCATCACTCACAGCGGGCCAGGAAGA
AGAATAAGAACTGCCGGCGCCACTCGCTCTATGTGGACTTCAGCGATGTGGGCTGGAATGACTGGATTGT
GGCCCCACCAGGCTACCAGGCCTTCTACTGCCATGGGGACTGCCCCTTTCCACTGGCTGACCACCTCAAC
TCAACCAACCATGCCATTGTGCAGACCCTGGTCAATTCTGTCAATTCCAGTATCCCCAAAGCCTGTTGTG
TGCCCACTGAACTGAGTGCCATCTCCATGCTGTACCTGGATGAGTATGATAAGGTGGTACTGAAAAATTA
TCAGGAGATGGTAGTAGAGGGATGTGGGTGCCGCTGA
